>Addgene plasmid #53195 | pBABEpuro-HA-MEK1 | addgene full sequence | sequence record 450427 | Addgene NGS Result
CTGCAGCCTGAATATGGGCCAAACAGGATATCTGTGGTAAGCAGTTCCTGCCCCGGCTCAGGGCCAAGAA
CAGATGGAACAGCTGAATATGGGCCAAACAGGATATCTGTGGTAAGCAGTTCCTGCCCCGGCTCAGGGCC
AAGAACAGATGGTCCCCAGATGCGGTCCAGCCCTCAGCAGTTTCTAGAGAACCATCAGATGTTTCCAGGG
TGCCCCAAGGACCTGAAATGACCCTGTGCCTTATTTGAACTAACCAATCAGTTCGCTTCTCGCTTCTGTT
CGCGCGCTTCTGCTCCCCGAGCTCAATAAAAGAGCCCACAACCCCTCACTCGGGGCGCCAGTCCTCCGAT
TGACTGAGTCGCCCGGGTACCCGTGTATCCAATAAACCCTCTTGCAGTTGCATCCGACTTGTGGTCTCGC
TGTTCCTTGGGAGGGTCTCCTCTGAGTGATTGACTACCCGTCAGCGGGGGTCTTTCATTTGGGGGCTCGT
CCGGGATCGGGAGACCCCTGCCCAGGGACCACCGACCCACCACCGGGAGGCAAGCTGGCCAGCAACTTAT
CTGTGTCTGTCCGATTGTCTAGTGTCTATGACTGATTTTATGCGCCTGCGTCGGTACTAGTTAGCTAACT
AGCTCTGTATCTGGCGGACCCGTGGTGGAACTGACGAGTTCTGAACACCCGGCCGCAACCCTGGGAGACG
TCCCAGGGACTTTGGGGGCCGTTTTTGTGGCCCGACCTGAGGAAGGGAGTCGATGTGGAATCCGACCCCG
TCAGGATATGTGGTTCTGGTAGGAGACGAGAACCTAAAACAGTTCCCGCCTCCGTCTGAATTTTTGCTTT
CGGTTTGGAACCGAAGCCGCGCGTCTTGTCTGCTGCAGCGCTGCAGCATCGTTCTGTGTTGTCTCTGTCT
GACTGTGTTTCTGTATTTGTCTGAAAATTAGGGCCAGACTGTTACCACTCCCTTAAGTTTGACCTTAGGT
CACTGGAAAGATGTCGAGCGGATCGCTCACAACCAGTCGGTAGATGTCAAGAAGAGACGTTGGGTTACCT
TCTGCTCTGCAGAATGGCCAACCTTTAACGTCGGATGGCCGCGAGACGGCACCTTTAACCGAGACCTCAT
CACCCAGGTTAAGATCAAGGTCTTTTCACCTGGCCCGCATGGACACCCAGACCAGGTCCCCTACATCGTG
ACCTGGGAAGCCTTGGCTTTTGACCCCCCTCCCTGGGTCAAGCCCTTTGTACACCCTAAGCCTCCGCCTC
CTCTTCCTCCATCCGCCCCGTCTCTCCCCCTTGAACCTCCTCGTTCGACCCCGCCTCGATCCTCCCTTTA
TCCAGCCCTCACTCCTTCTCTAGGCGCCGGCCGGATCCGATATCGCCGCCACCATGTACCCATACGATGT
TCCAGATTACGCT
[1176 nt withheld, positions 1414-2589]
TAAGTCGACCCTGTGGAATGTGTGTCAGTTAGGGTGTGGAAAGTCCCCAGGCTCCCCAGCAGGCAGAAGT
ATGCAAAGCATGCATCTCAATTAGTCAGCAACCAGGTGTGGAAAGTCCCCAGGCTCCCCAGCAGGCAGAA
GTATGCAAAGCATGCATCTCAATTAGTCAGCAACCATAGTCCCGCCCCTAACTCCGCCCATCCCGCCCCT
AACTCCGCCCAGTTCCGCCCATTCTCCGCCCCATGGCTGACTAATTTTTTTTATTTATGCAGAGGCCGAG
GCCGCCTCGGCCTCTGAGCTATTCCAGAAGTAGTGAGGAGGCTTTTTTGGAGGCCTAGGCTTTTGCAAAA
AGCTTACCATGACCGAGTACAAGCCCACGGTGCGCCTCGCCACCCGCGACGACGTCCCCAGGGCCGTACG
CACCCTCGCCGCCGCGTTCGCCGACTACCCCGCCACGCGCCACACCGTCGATCCGGACCGCCACATCGAG
CGGGTCACCGAGCTGCAAGAACTCTTCCTCACGCGCGTCGGGCTCGACATCGGCAAGGTGTGGGTCGCGG
ACGACGGCGCCGCGGTGGCGGTCTGGACCACGCCGGAGAGCGTCGAAGCGGGGGCGGTGTTCGCCGAGAT
CGGCCCGCGCATGGCCGAGTTGAGCGGTTCCCGGCTGGCCGCGCAGCAACAGATGGAAGGCCTCCTGGCG
CCGCACCGGCCCAAGGAGCCCGCGTGGTTCCTGGCCACCGTCGGCGTCTCGCCCGACCACCAGGGCAAGG
GTCTGGGCAGCGCCGTCGTGCTCCCCGGAGTGGAGGCGGCCGAGCGCGCCGGGGTGCCCGCCTTCCTGGA
GACCTCCGCGCCCCGCAACCTCCCCTTCTACGAGCGGCTCGGCTTCACCGTCACCGCCGACGTCGAGGTG
CCCGAAGGACCGCGCACCTGGTGCATGACCCGCAAGCCCGGTGCCTGACGCCCGCCCCACGACCCGCAGC
GCCCGACCGAAAGGAGCGCACGACCCCATGCATCGATAAAATAAAAGATTTTATTTAGTCTCCAGAAAAA
GGGGGGAATGAAAGACCCCACCTGTAGGTTTGGCAAGCTAGCTTAAGTAACGCCATTTTGCAAGGCATGG
AAAAATACATAACTGAGAATAGAGAAGTTCAGATCAAGGTCAGGAACAGATGGAACAGCTGAATATGGGC
CAAACAGGATATCTGTGGTAAGCAGTTCCTGCCCCGGCTCAGGGCCAAGAACAGATGGAACAGCTGAATA
TGGGCCAAACAGGATATCTGTGGTAAGCAGTTCCTGCCCCGGCTCAGGGCCAAGAACAGATGGTCCCCAG
ATGCGGTCCAGCCCTCAGCAGTTTCTAGAGAACCATCAGATGTTTCCAGGGTGCCCCAAGGACCTGAAAT
GACCCTGTGCCTTATTTGAACTAACCAATCAGTTCGCTTCTCGCTTCTGTTCGCGCGCTTCTGCTCCCCG
AGCTCAATAAAAGAGCCCACAACCCCTCACTCGGGGCGCCAGTCCTCCGATTGACTGAGTCGCCCGGGTA
CCCGTGTATCCAATAAACCCTCTTGCAGTTGCATCCGACTTGTGGTCTCGCTGTTCCTTGGGAGGGTCTC
CTCTGAGTGATTGACTACCCGTCAGCGGGGGTCTTTCACATGCAGCATGTATCAAAATTAATTTGGTTTT
TTTTCTTAAGTATTTACATTAAATGGCCATAGTTGCATTAATGAATCGGCCAACGCGCGGGGAGAGGCGG
TTTGCGTATTGGGCGCTCTTCCGCTTCCTCGCTCACTGACTCGCTGCGCTCGGTCGTTCGGCTGCGGCGA
GCGGTATCAGCTCACTCAAAGGCGGTAATACGGTTATCCACAGAATCAGGGGATAACGCAGGAAAGAACA
TGTGAGCAAAAGGCCAGCAAAAGGCCAGGAACCGTAAAAAGGCCGCGTTGCTGGCGTTTTTCCATAGGCT
CCGCCCCCCTGACGAGCATCACAAAAATCGACGCTCAAGTCAGAGGTGGCGAAACCCGACAGGACTATAA
AGATACCAGGCGTTTCCCCCTGGAAGCTCCCTCGTGCGCTCTCCTGTTCCGACCCTGCCGCTTACCGGAT
ACCTGTCCGCCTTTCTCCCTTCGGGAAGCGTGGCGCTTTCTCATAGCTCACGCTGTAGGTATCTCAGTTC
GGTGTAGGTCGTTCGCTCCAAGCTGGGCTGTGTGCACGAACCCCCCGTTCAGCCCGACCGCTGCGCCTTA
TCCGGTAACTATCGTCTTGAGTCCAACCCGGTAAGACACGACTTATCGCCACTGGCAGCAGCCACTGGTA
ACAGGATTAGCAGAGCGAGGTATGTAGGCGGTGCTACAGAGTTCTTGAAGTGGTGGCCTAACTACGGCTA
CACTAGAAGAACAGTATTTGGTATCTGCGCTCTGCTGAAGCCAGTTACCTTCGGAAAAAGAGTTGGTAGC
TCTTGATCCGGCAAACAAACCACCGCTGGTAGCGGTGGTTTTTTTGTTTGCAAGCAGCAGATTACGCGCA
GAAAAAAAGGATCTCAAGAAGATCCTTTGATCTTTTCTACGGGGTCTGACGCTCAGTGGAACGAAAACTC
ACGTTAAGGGATTTTGGTCATGAGATTATCAAAAAGGATCTTCACCTAGATCCTTTTGCGGCCGCAAATC
AATCTAAAGTATATATGAGTAAACTTGGTCTGACAGTTACCAATGCTTAATCAGTGAGGCACCTATCTCA
GCGATCTGTCTATTTCGTTCATCCATAGTTGCCTGACTCCCCGTCGTGTAGATAACTACGATACGGGAGG
GCTTACCATCTGGCCCCAGTGCTGCAATGATACCGCGAGACCCACGCTCACCGGCTCCAGATTTATCAGC
AATAAACCAGCCAGCCGGAAGGGCCGAGCGCAGAAGTGGTCCTGCAACTTTATCCGCCTCCATCCAGTCT
ATTAATTGTTGCCGGGAAGCTAGAGTAAGTAGTTCGCCAGTTAATAGTTTGCGCAACGTTGTTGCCATTG
CTACAGGCATCGTGGTGTCACGCTCGTCGTTTGGTATGGCTTCATTCAGCTCCGGTTCCCAACGATCAAG
GCGAGTTACATGATCCCCCATGTTGTGCAAAAAAGCGGTTAGCTCCTTCGGTCCTCCGATCGTTGTCAGA
AGTAAGTTGGCCGCAGTGTTATCACTCATGGTTATGGCAGCACTGCATAATTCTCTTACTGTCATGCCAT
CCGTAAGATGCTTTTCTGTGACTGGTGAGTACTCAACCAAGTCATTCTGAGAATAGTGTATGCGGCGACC
GAGTTGCTCTTGCCCGGCGTCAATACGGGATAATACCGCGCCACATAGCAGAACTTTAAAAGTGCTCATC
ATTGGAAAACGTTCTTCGGGGCGAAAACTCTCAAGGATCTTACCGCTGTTGAGATCCAGTTCGATGTAAC
CCACTCGTGCACCCAACTGATCTTCAGCATCTTTTACTTTCACCAGCGTTTCTGGGTGAGCAAAAACAGG
AAGGCAAAATGCCGCAAAAAAGGGAATAAGGGCGACACGGAAATGTTGAATACTCATACTCTTCCTTTTT
CAATATTATTGAAGCATTTATCAGGGTTATTGTCTCATGAGCGGATACATATTTGAATGTATTTAGAAAA
ATAAACAAATAGGGGTTCCGCGCACATTTCCCCGAAAAGTGCCAC
Features (pLannotate 1.2.2; 13 found; start..end, strand, type, name):
      8..477     +  LTR            LTR: long terminal repeat from Moloney murine leukemia virus
    601..875     +  misc_feature   MESV Ψ (fragment): packaging signal of murine embryonic stem cell virus
    942..1358    +  CDS            gag (truncated): truncated Moloney murine leukemia virus (MMLV) gag gene lacking the start codon
   1387..1413    +  CDS            3xHA (fragment): three tandem HA epitope tags
   1414..2589    +  CDS            MAP2K1 (sequence withheld): MP2K1_HUMAN - Also known as MEK1, PRKMK1. Experimental evidence at protein level: Swiss-Prot protein existence level 1. Dual specificity protein kinase which acts as an essential component of the MAP kinase signal transduction pathway. Binding of extracellular ligands such as growth factors, cytokines and hormones to their cell-surface receptors activates RAS and this initiates RAF1 activation. RAF1 then further activates the dual-specificity protein kinases MAP2K1/MEK1 and MAP2K2/MEK2. Both MAP2K1/MEK1 and MAP2K2/MEK2 function specifically in the MAPK/ERK cascade, and catalyze the concomitant
   2609..2938    +  promoter       SV40 promoter: SV40 enhancer and early promoter
   2948..3547    +  CDS            PuroR: puromycin N-acetyltransferase; pac from Streptomyces alboniger; confers resistance to puromycin
   3646..3767    +  LTR            3' LTR (ΔU3) (fragment): self-inactivating 3' long terminal repeat (LTR) from Moloney murine leukemia virus
   3768..4237    +  LTR            LTR: long terminal repeat from Moloney murine leukemia virus
   4303..4355    -  CDS            lacI (fragment): lac repressor; lacI; The lac repressor binds to the lac operator to inhibit transcription in E. coli. This inhibition can be relieved by adding lactose or isopropyl-β-D-thiogalactopyranoside (IPTG).
   4538..5126    -  rep_origin     ori: high-copy-number ColE1/pMB1/pBR322/pUC origin of replication
   5286..6146    -  CDS            AmpR: β-lactamase; bla; confers resistance to ampicillin, carbenicillin, and related antibiotics
   6147..6251    -  promoter       AmpR promoter: bla
