[The description below was written by a language model from this plasmid's Addgene catalogue record and pLannotate feature annotations shown in this document.]
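Description:
pBABEpuro-HA-MEK1 is a Moloney murine leukemia virus-based retroviral expression vector built on the pBABE puro backbone, designed to deliver HA-tagged human MEK1 (MAP2K1) stably into mammalian cells. In bacteria it is maintained as a high-copy plasmid through a ColE1/pUC-type origin and selected with ampicillin via the β-lactamase gene and its native promoter. The annotated full sequence is about 6.3 kb, consistent with the stated backbone plus an insert of roughly 1.2 kb.

The retroviral cassette is flanked by MMLV long terminal repeats. Downstream of the 5′ LTR lie a packaging signal and a truncated gag segment lacking its start codon, which together promote efficient encapsidation of the vector RNA when the plasmid is introduced into a packaging cell line that supplies the viral proteins in trans. The MEK1 coding sequence, cloned between BamHI and SalI sites, sits directly after this region and carries an N-terminal HA epitope. The annotation tool labels the tag as a fragment of a 3xHA element, but its short length fits the single HA tag described in the catalogue entry. No dedicated internal promoter precedes the insert, so expression is expected to come from the 5′ LTR, as is usual for pBABE vectors. An SV40 enhancer/early promoter then drives puromycin N-acetyltransferase, allowing selection of transduced cells with puromycin.

MEK1 is the dual-specificity kinase that acts between RAF and ERK in the MAPK cascade. The construct is suited to generating stable cell populations expressing epitope-tagged MEK1 for detection or immunoprecipitation, and it was deposited in connection with work on oncogenic BRAF signalling. Part of the plasmid derives from an earlier deposited MEK1 construct.
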