Addgene plasmid #53195: pBABEpuro-HA-MEK1
Purpose: Expresses HA tagged human MEK1 from puromycin resistance retroviral vector
Depositing lab: Christopher Counter. Depositing organization: Duke University. Publication: Copper is required for oncogenic BRAF signalling and tumorigenesis. Brady DC, Crowe MS, Turski ML, Hobbs GA, Yao X, Chaikuad A, Knapp S, Xiao K, Campbell SL, Thiele DJ, Counter CM. Nature. 2014 Apr 9. doi: 10.1038/nature13180. PubMed 24717435.
Backbone
  Vector backbone: pBABE puro
  Backbone size w/o insert (bp): 5169
  Vector type: Mammalian Expression, Retroviral
  Selectable markers: Puromycin
Growth in bacteria
  Bacterial resistance: Ampicillin, 100 μg/mL
  Growth temperature: 37°C
  Growth strain: XL10 Gold
  Copy number: High Copy
Gene/Insert
  Gene/Insert name: MEK1 (alt names: MAP2K1; MAPK/ERK kinase 1; Dual specificity mitogen activated protein kinase kinase 1)
  Species: H. sapiens (human)
  Insert size (bp): 1181
  GenBank ID: NM_002755.3 NP_002746.1
  Entrez Gene: MAP2K1 (a.k.a. CFC3, MAPKK1, MEK1, MEL, MKK1, PRKMK1)
  Tag / fusion protein: HA (N terminal on insert)
  Cloning method: Restriction Enzyme; 5′ cloning site BamHI (not destroyed); 3′ cloning site SalI (not destroyed)
  Sequencing primers: 5′ CTTTATCCAGCCCTCAC; 3′ ACCCTAACTGACACACATTCC
Resource information
  A portion of this plasmid was derived from a plasmid made by: Addgene Plasmid 21208: W1
Terms and licenses: Academic/Nonprofit Terms; Industry Terms: Not Available to Industry
How to cite: pBABEpuro-HA-MEK1 was a gift from Christopher Counter (Addgene plasmid # 53195)
