>Addgene plasmid #53195 | pBABEpuro-HA-MEK1 | addgene partial sequence | sequence record 86662 | pBABE5 5'-CTTTATCCAGCCCTCAC-3'
GCCGGATCCGATATCGCCGCCACCATGTACCCATACGATGTTCCAGATTACGCT
[990 nt withheld, positions 55-1044]
