>Addgene plasmid #53195 | pBABEpuro-HA-MEK1 | addgene partial sequence | sequence record 86667 | pBabe3 5'-ACCCTAACTGACACACATTCC-3'
TTA
[871 nt withheld, positions 4-874]
